Addgene plasmid #46498: pGEX SHP-2(N)-SH2
Depositing lab: Bruce Mayer. Depositing organization: University of Connecticut Health Center. Publication: High-throughput phosphotyrosine profiling using SH2 domains. Machida K, Thompson CM, Dierck K, Jablonowski K, Karkkainen S, Liu B, Zhang H, Nash PD, Newman DK, Nollau P, Pawson T, Renkema GH, Saksela K, Schiller MR, Shin DG, Mayer BJ. Mol Cell. 2007 Jun 22;26(6):899-915. 10.1016/j.molcel.2007.05.031 PubMed 17588523.
Backbone
  Vector backbone: pGEX6P1
  Backbone manufacturer: GE Healthcare Biosciences
  Backbone size w/o insert (bp): 4900
  Vector type: Bacterial Expression
Growth in bacteria
  Bacterial resistance: Ampicillin, 100 μg/mL
  Growth temperature: 37°C
  Growth strain: DH5alpha
  Copy number: Low Copy
Gene/Insert
  Gene/Insert name: SHP-2(N) (alt names: Shp2(N); Shp2/PTP1D/PTPN11/2700084A17Rik/AW536184/PTP1D/PTP2C/SAP-2/SH-PTP2/SH-PTP3/SHP-2/Shp2/Syp)
  Species: H. sapiens (human)
  Insert size (bp): 342
  Mutation: contains amino acids 1-104
  Entrez Gene: PTPN11 (a.k.a. BPTP3, CFC, JMML, METCDS, NS1, PTP-1D, PTP2C, SH-PTP2, SH-PTP3, SHP2)
  Promoter: Tac
  Tag / fusion protein: GST (N terminal on backbone); PreScission (N terminal on backbone)
  Cloning method: Restriction Enzyme; 5′ cloning site BamHI (not destroyed); 3′ cloning site EcoRI (not destroyed)
  Sequencing primers: 5′ pGEX-5; 3′ pGEX-3
Terms and licenses: Academic/Nonprofit Terms; Industry Terms: Not Available to Industry
Depositor comments: The molecular weight of the GST fusion protein is approximately 37.4 kDa
How to cite: pGEX SHP-2(N)-SH2 was a gift from Bruce Mayer (Addgene plasmid # 46498 ; http://n2t.net/addgene:46498 ; RRID:Addgene_46498)
