[The description below was written by a language model from this plasmid's Addgene catalogue record and pLannotate feature annotations shown in this document.]
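Description:
pGEX SHP-2(N)-SH2 is a bacterial expression plasmid built on the pGEX6P1 backbone for producing the N-terminal SH2 domain of human SHP-2 (PTPN11) as a glutathione S-transferase fusion in E. coli. The insert, about 342 bp and covering amino acids 1–104 of the phosphatase, was cloned between BamHI and EcoRI sites that both remain intact. It lies in frame downstream of the Schistosoma japonicum GST coding sequence and the backbone's PreScission protease recognition site. GST therefore serves as an N-terminal affinity handle for glutathione-based purification, and the protease site allows it to be cleaved off if the free domain is wanted. The depositor gives the mass of the intact fusion protein as roughly 37.4 kDa.

Transcription is driven by the tac promoter, a strong trp/lac hybrid, followed by a lac operator. The plasmid also carries lacI under the lacIq promoter, so it supplies abundant repressor itself and expression stays off until induced with IPTG. Propagation relies on a ColE1/pBR322-type origin and selection on the β-lactamase gene conferring ampicillin resistance. The catalogue lists the plasmid as low copy, although only a fragment of rop is annotated. Remnants typical of pGEX vectors are also detected, including bom fragments and a lac promoter/operator with a lacZα segment downstream of lacI; these have no role in expression of the fusion. The annotated sequence is 5,311 nt, consistent with the stated backbone plus insert.

According to the associated publication, the construct belongs to a set of GST–SH2 domain probes used for high-throughput profiling of tyrosine-phosphorylated proteins. In that approach, the purified domain acts as a binding reagent for phosphotyrosine sites.
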