Features (pLannotate 1.2.2; 17 found; start..end, strand, type, name):
      6..107     -  CDS            yciV (fragment): RNAAM_ECOLI - Also known as trpH From Escherichia coli (strain K12).
    183..211     +  promoter       tac promoter: strong E. coli promoter; hybrid between the trp and lac UV5 promoters
    219..235     +  protein_bind   lac operator: The lac repressor binds to the lac operator to inhibit transcription in E. coli. This inhibition can be relieved by adding lactose or isopropyl-β-D-thiogalactopyranoside (IPTG). lac repressor encoded by lacI
    258..911     +  CDS            GST26_SCHJA: Experimental evidence at protein level: Swiss-Prot protein existence level 1. GST isoenzymes appear to play a central role in the parasite detoxification system. Other functions are also suspected including a role in increasing the solubility of haematin in the parasite gut. From Schistosoma japonicum (Blood fluke).
    960..1271    +  CDS            PTPN11 (fragment): PTN11_HUMAN - Also known as PTP2C, SHPTP2. Experimental evidence at protein level: Swiss-Prot protein existence level 1. Acts downstream of various receptor and cytoplasmic protein tyrosine kinases to participate in the signal transduction from the cell surface to the nucleus (PubMed:10655584, PubMed:18559669, PubMed:18829466, PubMed:26742426, PubMed:28074573). Positively regulates MAPK signal transduction pathway (PubMed:28074573). Dephosphorylates GAB1, ARHGAP35 and EGFR (PubMed:28074573). Dephosphorylates ROCK2 at 'Tyr-722' resulting in stimulation of its RhoA binding activity (PubMed:18559
   1328..1367    +  CDS            rop (fragment): Rop protein, which maintains plasmids at low copy number; rop
   1469..1509    +  misc_feature   bom (fragment): basis of mobility region from pBR322
   1614..1718    +  promoter       AmpR promoter: bla
   1719..2579    +  CDS            AmpR: β-lactamase; bla; confers resistance to ampicillin, carbenicillin, and related antibiotics
   2750..3338    +  rep_origin     ori: high-copy-number ColE1/pMB1/pBR322/pUC origin of replication
   3524..3575    -  misc_feature   bom (fragment): basis of mobility region from pBR322
   3582..3659    +  promoter       lacIq promoter: lacI (mutant); In the lacIq allele, a single base change in the promoter boosts expression of the lacI gene about 10-fold.
   3660..4742    +  CDS            lacI: lac repressor; lacI; The lac repressor binds to the lac operator to inhibit transcription in E. coli. This inhibition can be relieved by adding lactose or isopropyl-β-D-thiogalactopyranoside (IPTG).
   4755..4776    +  protein_bind   CAP binding site: CAP binding activates transcription in the presence of cAMP. E. coli catabolite activator protein
   4791..4821    +  promoter       lac promoter: promoter for the E. coli lac operon
   4829..4845    +  protein_bind   lac operator: The lac repressor binds to the lac operator to inhibit transcription in E. coli. This inhibition can be relieved by adding lactose or isopropyl-β-D-thiogalactopyranoside (IPTG). lac repressor encoded by lacI
   4865..5038    +  CDS            lacZα: LacZα fragment of β-galactosidase; lacZ fragment
>Addgene plasmid #46498 | pGEX SHP-2(N)-SH2 | depositor full sequence | sequence record 65716 | Full Sequence
ACGTTATCGACTGCACGGTGCACCAATGCTTCTGGCGTCAGGCAGCCATCGGAAGCTGTGGTATGGCTGT
GCAGGTCGTAAATCACTGCATAATTCGTGTCGCTCAAGGCGCACTCCCGTTCTGGATAATGTTTTTTGCG
CCGACATCATAACGGTTCTGGCAAATATTCTGAAATGAGCTGTTGACAATTAATCATCGGCTCGTATAAT
GTGTGGAATTGTGAGCGGATAACAATTTCACACAGGAAACAGTATTCATGTCCCCTATACTAGGTTATTG
GAAAATTAAGGGCCTTGTGCAACCCACTCGACTTCTTTTGGAATATCTTGAAGAAAAATATGAAGAGCAT
TTGTATGAGCGCGATGAAGGTGATAAATGGCGAAACAAAAAGTTTGAATTGGGTTTGGAGTTTCCCAATC
TTCCTTATTATATTGATGGTGATGTTAAATTAACACAGTCTATGGCCATCATACGTTATATAGCTGACAA
GCACAACATGTTGGGTGGTTGTCCAAAAGAGCGTGCAGAGATTTCAATGCTTGAAGGAGCGGTTTTGGAT
ATTAGATACGGTGTTTCGAGAATTGCATATAGTAAAGACTTTGAAACTCTCAAAGTTGATTTTCTTAGCA
AGCTACCTGAAATGCTGAAAATGTTCGAAGATCGTTTATGTCATAAAACATATTTAAATGGTGATCATGT
AACCCATCCTGACTTCATGTTGTATGACGCTCTTGATGTTGTTTTATACATGGACCCAATGTGCCTGGAT
GCGTTCCCAAAATTAGTTTGTTTTAAAAAACGTATTGAAGCTATCCCACAAATTGATAAGTACTTGAAAT
CCAGCAAGTATATAGCATGGCCTTTGCAGGGCTGGCAAGCCACGTTTGGTGGTGGCGACCATCCTCCAAA
ATCGGATCTGGAAGTTCTGTTCCAGGGGCCCCTGGGATCCGGGCGCGCCATGACATCGCGGAGATGGTTT
CACCCAAATATCACTGGTGTGGAGGCAGAAAACCTACTGTTGACAAGAGGAGTTGATGGCAGTTTTTTGG
CAAGGCCTAGTAAAAGTAACCCTGGAGACTTCACACTTTCCGTTAGAAGAAATGGAGCTGTCACCCACAT
CAAGATTCAGAACACTGGTGATTACTATGACCTGTATGGAGGGGAGAAATTTGCCACTTTGGCTGAGTTG
GTCCAGTATTACATGGAACATCACGGGCAATTAAAAGAGAAGAATGGAGATGTCATTGAGCTTAAATATC
CTCTGAACTGTTTAATTAACGAATTCCCGGGTCGACTCGAGCGGCCGCATCGTGACTGACTGACGATCTG
CCTCGCGCGTTTCGGTGATGACGGTGAAAACCTCTGACACATGCAGCTCCCGGAGACGGTCACAGCTTGT
CTGTAAGCGGATGCCGGGAGCAGACAAGCCCGTCAGGGCGCGTCAGCGGGTGTTGGCGGGTGTCGGGGCG
CAGCCATGACCCAGTCACGTAGCGATAGCGGAGTGTATAATTCTTGAAGACGAAAGGGCCTCGTGATACG
CCTATTTTTATAGGTTAATGTCATGATAATAATGGTTTCTTAGACGTCAGGTGGCACTTTTCGGGGAAAT
GTGCGCGGAACCCCTATTTGTTTATTTTTCTAAATACATTCAAATATGTATCCGCTCATGAGACAATAAC
CCTGATAAATGCTTCAATAATATTGAAAAAGGAAGAGTATGAGTATTCAACATTTCCGTGTCGCCCTTAT
TCCCTTTTTTGCGGCATTTTGCCTTCCTGTTTTTGCTCACCCAGAAACGCTGGTGAAAGTAAAAGATGCT
GAAGATCAGTTGGGTGCACGAGTGGGTTACATCGAACTGGATCTCAACAGCGGTAAGATCCTTGAGAGTT
TTCGCCCCGAAGAACGTTTTCCAATGATGAGCACTTTTAAAGTTCTGCTATGTGGCGCGGTATTATCCCG
TGTTGACGCCGGGCAAGAGCAACTCGGTCGCCGCATACACTATTCTCAGAATGACTTGGTTGAGTACTCA
CCAGTCACAGAAAAGCATCTTACGGATGGCATGACAGTAAGAGAATTATGCAGTGCTGCCATAACCATGA
GTGATAACACTGCGGCCAACTTACTTCTGACAACGATCGGAGGACCGAAGGAGCTAACCGCTTTTTTGCA
CAACATGGGGGATCATGTAACTCGCCTTGATCGTTGGGAACCGGAGCTGAATGAAGCCATACCAAACGAC
GAGCGTGACACCACGATGCCTGCAGCAATGGCAACAACGTTGCGCAAACTATTAACTGGCGAACTACTTA
CTCTAGCTTCCCGGCAACAATTAATAGACTGGATGGAGGCGGATAAAGTTGCAGGACCACTTCTGCGCTC
GGCCCTTCCGGCTGGCTGGTTTATTGCTGATAAATCTGGAGCCGGTGAGCGTGGGTCTCGCGGTATCATT
GCAGCACTGGGGCCAGATGGTAAGCCCTCCCGTATCGTAGTTATCTACACGACGGGGAGTCAGGCAACTA
TGGATGAACGAAATAGACAGATCGCTGAGATAGGTGCCTCACTGATTAAGCATTGGTAACTGTCAGACCA
AGTTTACTCATATATACTTTAGATTGATTTAAAACTTCATTTTTAATTTAAAAGGATCTAGGTGAAGATC
CTTTTTGATAATCTCATGACCAAAATCCCTTAACGTGAGTTTTCGTTCCACTGAGCGTCAGACCCCGTAG
AAAAGATCAAAGGATCTTCTTGAGATCCTTTTTTTCTGCGCGTAATCTGCTGCTTGCAAACAAAAAAACC
ACCGCTACCAGCGGTGGTTTGTTTGCCGGATCAAGAGCTACCAACTCTTTTTCCGAAGGTAACTGGCTTC
AGCAGAGCGCAGATACCAAATACTGTCCTTCTAGTGTAGCCGTAGTTAGGCCACCACTTCAAGAACTCTG
TAGCACCGCCTACATACCTCGCTCTGCTAATCCTGTTACCAGTGGCTGCTGCCAGTGGCGATAAGTCGTG
TCTTACCGGGTTGGACTCAAGACGATAGTTACCGGATAAGGCGCAGCGGTCGGGCTGAACGGGGGGTTCG
TGCACACAGCCCAGCTTGGAGCGAACGACCTACACCGAACTGAGATACCTACAGCGTGAGCTATGAGAAA
GCGCCACGCTTCCCGAAGGGAGAAAGGCGGACAGGTATCCGGTAAGCGGCAGGGTCGGAACAGGAGAGCG
CACGAGGGAGCTTCCAGGGGGAAACGCCTGGTATCTTTATAGTCCTGTCGGGTTTCGCCACCTCTGACTT
GAGCGTCGATTTTTGTGATGCTCGTCAGGGGGGCGGAGCCTATGGAAAAACGCCAGCAACGCGGCCTTTT
TACGGTTCCTGGCCTTTTGCTGGCCTTTTGCTCACATGTTCTTTCCTGCGTTATCCCCTGATTCTGTGGA
TAACCGTATTACCGCCTTTGAGTGAGCTGATACCGCTCGCCGCAGCCGAACGACCGAGCGCAGCGAGTCA
GTGAGCGAGGAAGCGGAAGAGCGCCTGATGCGGTATTTTCTCCTTACGCATCTGTGCGGTATTTCACACC
GCATAAATTCCGACACCATCGAATGGTGCAAAACCTTTCGCGGTATGGCATGATAGCGCCCGGAAGAGAG
TCAATTCAGGGTGGTGAATGTGAAACCAGTAACGTTATACGATGTCGCAGAGTATGCCGGTGTCTCTTAT
CAGACCGTTTCCCGCGTGGTGAACCAGGCCAGCCACGTTTCTGCGAAAACGCGGGAAAAAGTGGAAGCGG
CGATGGCGGAGCTGAATTACATTCCCAACCGCGTGGCACAACAACTGGCGGGCAAACAGTCGTTGCTGAT
TGGCGTTGCCACCTCCAGTCTGGCCCTGCACGCGCCGTCGCAAATTGTCGCGGCGATTAAATCTCGCGCC
GATCAACTGGGTGCCAGCGTGGTGGTGTCGATGGTAGAACGAAGCGGCGTCGAAGCCTGTAAAGCGGCGG
TGCACAATCTTCTCGCGCAACGCGTCAGTGGGCTGATCATTAACTATCCGCTGGATGACCAGGATGCCAT
TGCTGTGGAAGCTGCCTGCACTAATGTTCCGGCGTTATTTCTTGATGTCTCTGACCAGACACCCATCAAC
AGTATTATTTTCTCCCATGAAGACGGTACGCGACTGGGCGTGGAGCATCTGGTCGCATTGGGTCACCAGC
AAATCGCGCTGTTAGCGGGCCCATTAAGTTCTGTCTCGGCGCGTCTGCGTCTGGCTGGCTGGCATAAATA
TCTCACTCGCAATCAAATTCAGCCGATAGCGGAACGGGAAGGCGACTGGAGTGCCATGTCCGGTTTTCAA
CAAACCATGCAAATGCTGAATGAGGGCATCGTTCCCACTGCGATGCTGGTTGCCAACGATCAGATGGCGC
TGGGCGCAATGCGCGCCATTACCGAGTCCGGGCTGCGCGTTGGTGCGGATATCTCGGTAGTGGGATACGA
CGATACCGAAGACAGCTCATGTTATATCCCGCCGTCAACCACCATCAAACAGGATTTTCGCCTGCTGGGG
CAAACCAGCGTGGACCGCTTGCTGCAACTCTCTCAGGGCCAGGCGGTGAAGGGCAATCAGCTGTTGCCCG
TCTCACTGGTGAAAAGAAAAACCACCCTGGCGCCCAATACGCAAACCGCCTCTCCCCGCGCGTTGGCCGA
TTCATTAATGCAGCTGGCACGACAGGTTTCCCGACTGGAAAGCGGGCAGTGAGCGCAACGCAATTAATGT
GAGTTAGCTCACTCATTAGGCACCCCAGGCTTTACACTTTATGCTTCCGGCTCGTATGTTGTGTGGAATT
GTGAGCGGATAACAATTTCACACAGGAAACAGCTATGACCATGATTACGGATTCACTGGCCGTCGTTTTA
CAACGTCGTGACTGGGAAAACCCTGGCGTTACCCAACTTAATCGCCTTGCAGCACATCCCCCTTTCGCCA
GCTGGCGTAATAGCGAAGAGGCCCGCACCGATCGCCCTTCCCAACAGTTGCGCAGCCTGAATGGCGAATG
GCGCTTTGCCTGGTTTCCGGCACCAGAAGCGGTGCCGGAAAGCTGGCTGGAGTGCGATCTTCCTGAGGCC
GATACTGTCGTCGTCCCCTCAAACTGGCAGATGCACGGTTACGATGCGCCCATCTACACCAACGTAACCT
ATCCCATTACGGTCAATCCGCCGTTTGTTCCCACGGAGAATCCGACGGGTTGTTACTCGCTCACATTTAA
TGTTGATGAAAGCTGGCTACAGGAAGGCCAGACGCGAATTATTTTTGATGGCGTTGGAATT
