>Addgene plasmid #46498 | pGEX SHP-2(N)-SH2 | depositor partial sequence | sequence record 65717 | Insert sequence
GGATCCGGGCGCGCCATGACATCGCGGAGATGGTTTCACCCAAATATCACTGGTGTGGAGGCAGAAAACC
TACTGTTGACAAGAGGAGTTGATGGCAGTTTTTTGGCAAGGCCTAGTAAAAGTAACCCTGGAGACTTCAC
ACTTTCCGTTAGAAGAAATGGAGCTGTCACCCACATCAAGATTCAGAACACTGGTGATTACTATGACCTG
TATGGAGGGGAGAAATTTGCCACTTTGGCTGAGTTGGTCCAGTATTACATGGAACATCACGGGCAATTAA
AAGAGAAGAATGGAGATGTCATTGAGCTTAAATATCCTCTGAACTGTTTAATTAACGAATTC
