>Addgene plasmid #46498 | pGEX SHP-2(N)-SH2 | addgene partial sequence | sequence record 66780 | pGEX5
GGGGCCCCTGGGATCCGGGCGCGCCATGACATCGCGGAGATGGTTTCACCCAAATATCACTGGTGTGGAG
GCAGAAAACCTACTGTTGACAAGAGGAGTTGATGGCAGTTTTTTGGCAAGGCCTAGTAAAAGTAACCCTG
GAGACTTCACACTTTCCGTTAGAAGAAATGGAGCTGTCACCCACATCAAGATTCAGAACACTGGTGATTA
CTATGACCTGTATGGAGGGGAGAAATTTGCCACTTTGGCTGAGTTGGTCCAGTATTACATGGAACATCAC
GGGCAATTAAAAGAGAAGAATGGAGATGTCATTGAGCTTAAATATCCTCTGAACTGTTTAATTAACGAAT
TCCCGGGTCGACTCGAGCGGCCGCATCGTGACTGACTGACGATCTGCCTCGCGCGTTTCGGTGATGACGG
TGAAAACCTCTGACACATGCAGCTCCCGGAGACGGTCACAGCTTGTCTGTAAGCGGATGCCGGGAGCAGA
CAAGCCCGTCAGGGCGCGTCAGCGGGTGTTGGCGGGTGTCGGGGCGCAGCCATGACCCAGTCACGTAGCG
ATAGCGGAGTGTATAATTCTTGAAGACGAAAGGGCCTCGTGATACGCCTATTTTTATAGGTTAATGTCAT
GATAATAATGGTTTCTTAGACGTCAGGTGGCACTTTTCGGGGAAATGTGCGCGGAACCCCTATTTGTTTA
TTTTTCTAAATACATTCAAATATGTATCCGCTCATGAGACAATAACCCTGATAAATGCTTCAATAATATT
GAAAAAGGAAGAGTATGAGTATTCAACATTTCCGTGTCGCCCTTATTCCCTTTTTTGCGGCATTTTGCCT
TCCTGTTTTTGCTCACCCAGAAACGCTGGTGAAAGTAAAAGATGCTGAA
